>Addgene plasmid #144822 | TFORF3346 | addgene full sequence | sequence record 404399 | Addgene NGS Result
TTAATGTAGTCTTATGCAATACTCTTGTAGTCTTGCAACATGGTAACGATGAGTTAGCAACATGCCTTAC
AAGGAGAGAAAAAGCACCGTGCATGCCGATTGGTGGAAGTAAGGTGGTACGATCGTGCCTTATTAGGAAG
GCAACAGACGGGTCTGACATGGATTGGACGAACCACTGAATTGCCGCATTGCAGAGATATTGTATTTAAG
TGCCTAGCTCGATACATAAACGGGTCTCTCTGGTTAGACCAGATCTGAGCCTGGGAGCTCTCTGGCTAAC
TAGGGAACCCACTGCTTAAGCCTCAATAAAGCTTGCCTTGAGTGCTTCAAGTAGTGTGTGCCCGTCTGTT
GTGTGACTCTGGTAACTAGAGATCCCTCAGACCCTTTTAGTCAGTGTGGAAAATCTCTAGCAGTGGCGCC
CGAACAGGGACTTGAAAGCGAAAGGGAAACCAGAGGAGCTCTCTCGACGCAGGACTCGGCTTGCTGAAGC
GCGCACGGCAAGAGGCGAGGGGCGGCGACTGGTGAGTACGCCAAAAATTTTGACTAGCGGAGGCTAGAAG
GAGAGAGATGGGTGCGAGAGCGTCAGTATTAAGCGGGGGAGAATTAGATCGCGATGGGAAAAAATTCGGT
TAAGGCCAGGGGGAAAGAAAAAATATAAATTAAAACATATAGTATGGGCAAGCAGGGAGCTAGAACGATT
CGCAGTTAATCCTGGCCTGTTAGAAACATCAGAAGGCTGTAGACAAATACTGGGACAGCTACAACCATCC
CTTCAGACAGGATCAGAAGAACTTAGATCATTATATAATACAGTAGCAACCCTCTATTGTGTGCATCAAA
GGATAGAGATAAAAGACACCAAGGAAGCTTTAGACAAGATAGAGGAAGAGCAAAACAAAAGTAAGACCAC
CGCACAGCAAGCGGCCGCTGATCTTCAGACCTGGAGGAGGAGATATGAGGGACAATTGGAGAAGTGAATT
ATATAAATATAAAGTAGTAAAAATTGAACCATTAGGAGTAGCACCCACCAAGGCAAAGAGAAGAGTGGTG
CAGAGAGAAAAAAGAGCAGTGGGAATAGGAGCTTTGTTCCTTGGGTTCTTGGGAGCAGCAGGAAGCACTA
TGGGCGCAGCGTCAATGACGCTGACGGTACAGGCCAGACAATTATTGTCTGGTATAGTGCAGCAGCAGAA
CAATTTGCTGAGGGCTATTGAGGCGCAACAGCATCTGTTGCAACTCACAGTCTGGGGCATCAAGCAGCTC
CAGGCAAGAATCCTGGCTGTGGAAAGATACCTAAAGGATCAACAGCTCCTGGGGATTTGGGGTTGCTCTG
GAAAACTCATTTGCACCACTGCTGTGCCTTGGAATGCTAGTTGGAGTAATAAATCTCTGGAACAGATTTG
GAATCACACGACCTGGATGGAGTGGGACAGAGAAATTAACAATTACACAAGCTTAATACACTCCTTAATT
GAAGAATCGCAAAACCAGCAAGAAAAGAATGAACAAGAATTATTGGAATTAGATAAATGGGCAAGTTTGT
GGAATTGGTTTAACATAACAAATTGGCTGTGGTATATAAAATTATTCATAATGATAGTAGGAGGCTTGGT
AGGTTTAAGAATAGTTTTTGCTGTACTTTCTATAGTGAATAGAGTTAGGCAGGGATATTCACCATTATCG
TTTCAGACCCACCTCCCAACCCCGAGGGGACCCATGCATTGCATCTCAATTAGTCAGCAACCAGGTGTGG
AAAGTCCCCAGGCTCCCCAGCAGGCAGAAGTATGCAAAGCATGCGTCTCAATTAGTCAGCAACCATAGTC
CCGCCCCTAACTCCGCCCATCCCGCCCCTAACTCCGCCCAGTTCCGCCCATTCTCCGCCCCATGGCTGAC
TAATTTTTTTTATTTATGCAGAGGCCGAGGCCGCCTCGGCCTCTGAGCTATTCCAGAAGTAGTGAGGAGG
CTTTTTTGGAGGCCTAGGCTTTTGCAAAAAGCTTTCTAGAGGTACCACCGGAGCTTACCATGACCGAGTA
CAAGCCCACGGTGCGCCTCGCCACCCGCGACGACGTCCCCAGGGCCGTACGCACCCTCGCCGCCGCGTTC
GCCGACTACCCCGCCACGCGCCACACCGTCGATCCGGACCGCCACATCGAGCGGGTCACCGAGCTGCAAG
AACTCTTCCTCACGCGCGTCGGGCTCGACATCGGCAAGGTGTGGGTCGCGGACGACGGCGCCGCCGTGGC
GGTCTGGACCACGCCGGAGAGCGTCGAAGCGGGGGCGGTGTTCGCCGAGATCGGCCCGCGCATGGCCGAG
TTGAGCGGTTCCCGGCTGGCCGCGCAGCAACAGATGGAAGGCCTCCTGGCGCCGCACCGGCCCAAGGAGC
CCGCGTGGTTCCTGGCCACCGTCGGCGTCTCGCCCGACCACCAGGGCAAGGGTCTGGGCAGCGCCGTCGT
GCTCCCCGGAGTGGAGGCGGCCGAGCGCGCCGGGGTGCCCGCCTTCCTGGAGACCTCCGCGCCCCGCAAC
CTCCCCTTCTACGAGCGGCTCGGCTTCACCGTCACCGCCGACGTCGAGGTGCCCGAAGGACCGCGCACCT
GGTGCATGACCCGCAAGCCCGGTGCCAGTTAACGAATTCTAGATCTTGAGACAAATGGCAGTATTCATCC
ACAATTTTAAAAGAAAAGGGGGGATTGGGGGGTACAGTGCAGGGGAAAGAATAGTAGACATAATAGCAAC
AGACATACAAACTAAAGAATTACAAAAACAAATTACAAAAATTCAAAATTTTCGGGTTTATTACAGGGAC
AGCAGAGATCCACTTTGGCGCCGGCTCGAGGCCTGCAGGTGCAAAGATGGATAAAGTTTTAAACAGAGAG
GAATCTTTGCAGCTAATGGACCTTCTAGGTCTTGAAAGGAGTGGGAATTGGCTCCGGTGCCCGTCAGTGG
GCAGAGCGCACATCGCCCACAGTCCCCGAGAAGTTGGGGGGAGGGGTCGGCAATTGAACCGGTGCCTAGA
GAAGGTGGCGCGGGGTAAACTGGGAAAGTGATGTCGTGTACTGGCTCCGCCTTTTTCCCGAGGGTGGGGG
AGAACCGTATATAAGTGCAGTAGTCGCCGTGAACGTTCTTTTTCGCAACGGGTTTGCCGCCAGAACACAG
GTAAGTGCCGTGTGTGGTTCCCGCGGGCCTGGCCTCTTTACGGGTTATGGCCCTTGCGTGCCTTGAATTA
CTTCCACCTGGCTGCAGTACGTGATTCTTGATCCCGAGCTTCGGGTTGGAAGTGGGTGGGAGAGTTCGAG
GCCTTGCGCTTAAGGAGCCCCTTCGCCTCGTGCTTGAGTTGAGGCCTGGCCTGGGCGCTGGGGCCGCCGC
GTGCGAATCTGGTGGCACCTTCGCGCCTGTCTCGCTGCTTTCGATAAGTCTCTAGCCATTTAAAATTTTT
GATGACCTGCTGCGACGCTTTTTTTCTGGCAAGATAGTCTTGTAAATGCGGGCCAAGATCTGCACACTGG
TATTTCGGTTTTTGGGGCCGCGGGCGGCGACGGGGCCCGTGCGTCCCAGCGCACATGTTCGGCGAGGCGG
GGCCTGCGAGCGCGGCCACCGAGAATCGGACGGGGGTAGTCTCAAGCTGGCCGGCCTGCTCTGGTGCCTG
GCCTCGCGCCGCCGTGTATCGCCCCGCCCTGGGCGGCAAGGCTGGCCCGGTCGGCACCAGTTGCGTGAGC
GGAAAGATGGCCGCTTCCCGGCCCTGCTGCAGGGAGCTCAAAATGGAGGACGCGGCGCTCGGGAGAGCGG
GCGGGTGAGTCACCCACACAAAGGAAAAGGGCCTTTCCGTCCTCAGCCGTCGCTTCATGTGACTCCACGG
AGTACCGGGCGCCGTCCAGGCACCTCGATTAGTTCTCGAGCTTTTGGAGTACGTCGTCTTTAGGTTGGGG
GGAGGGGTTTTATGCGATGGAGTTTCCCCACACTGAGTGGGTGGAGACTGAAGTTAGGCCAGCTTGGCAC
TTGATGTAATTCTCCTTGGAATTTGCCCTTTTTGAGTTTGGATCTTGGTTCATTCTCAAGCCTCAGACAG
TGGTTCAAAGTTTTTTTCTTCCATTTCAGGTGTCGTGAGGCTAGCATCGATTGATCAACAAGTTTGTACA
AAAAAGTTGGCATGACCAAAATAAAGGCAGATCCCGACGGGCCCGAGGCTCAGGCGGAGGCGTGTTCCGG
GGAGCGCACCTACCAGGAGCTGCTGGTCAACCAGAACCCCATCGCGCAGCCCCTGGCTTCTCGCCGCCTC
ACGCGGAAGCTCTACAAATGCATCAAGAAAGCGGTGAAGCAGAAGCAGATTCGGCGCGGGGTGAAAGAGG
TTCAGAAATTTGTCAACAAAGGAGAAAAAGGGATCATGGTTTTGGCAGGAGACACACTGCCCATTGAGGT
ATACTGCCATCTCCCAGTCATGTGTGAGGACCGAAATTTGCCCTATGTCTATATCCCCTCTAAGACGGAC
CTGGGTGCAGCCGCAGGCTCCAAGCGCCCCACCTGTGTGATAATGGTCAAGCCCCATGAGGAGTACCAGG
AGGCTTACGATGAGTGCCTGGAGGAGGTGCAGTCACTGCCCCTACCCCTATGCCCAACTTTCTTGTACAA
AGTGGTTGATATCGGTAAGCCTATCCCTAACCCTCTCCTCGGTCTCGATTCTACGTAGTAATGAACTAGT
CCGTAACTTGAAAGTATTTCGATTTCTTGGCTTTATATATCTTGTGGAAAGGACGATGAGTGATCAGAGT
CTTAAAGCCCACGCGTTAAGTCGACAATCAACCTCTGGATTACAAAATTTGTGAAAGATTGACTGGTATT
CTTAACTATGTTGCTCCTTTTACGCTATGTGGATACGCTGCTTTAATGCCTTTGTATCATGCTATTGCTT
CCCGTATGGCTTTCATTTTCTCCTCCTTGTATAAATCCTGGTTGCTGTCTCTTTATGAGGAGTTGTGGCC
CGTTGTCAGGCAACGTGGCGTGGTGTGCACTGTGTTTGCTGACGCAACCCCCACTGGTTGGGGCATTGCC
ACCACCTGTCAGCTCCTTTCCGGGACTTTCGCTTTCCCCCTCCCTATTGCCACGGCGGAACTCATCGCCG
CCTGCCTTGCCCGCTGCTGGACAGGGGCTCGGCTGTTGGGCACTGACAATTCCGTGGTGTTGTCGGGGAA
ATCATCGTCCTTTCCTTGGCTGCTCGCCTGTGTTGCCACCTGGATTCTGCGCGGGACGTCCTTCTGCTAC
GTCCCTTCGGCCCTCAATCCAGCGGACCTTCCTTCCCGCGGCCTGCTGCCGGCTCTGCGGCCTCTTCCGC
GTCTTCGCCTTCGCCCTCAGACGAGTCGGATCTCCCTTTGGGCCGCCTCCCCGCGTCGACTTTAAGACCA
ATGACTTACAAGGCAGCTGTAGATCTTAGCCACTTTTTAAAAGAAAAGGGGGGACTGGAAGGGCTAATTC
ACTCCCAACGAAGACAAGATCTGCTTTTTGCTTGTACTGGGTCTCTCTGGTTAGACCAGATCTGAGCCTG
GGAGCTCTCTGGCTAACTAGGGAACCCACTGCTTAAGCCTCAATAAAGCTTGCCTTGAGTGCTTCAAGTA
GTGTGTGCCCGTCTGTTGTGTGACTCTGGTAACTAGAGATCCCTCAGACCCTTTTAGTCAGTGTGGAAAA
TCTCTAGCAGTACGTATAGTAGTTCATGTCATCTTATTATTCAGTATTTATAACTTGCAAAGAAATGAAT
ATCAGAGAGTGAGAGGAACTTGTTTATTGCAGCTTATAATGGTTACAAATAAAGCAATAGCATCACAAAT
TTCACAAATAAAGCATTTTTTTCACTGCATTCTAGTTGTGGTTTGTCCAAACTCATCAATGTATCTTATC
ATGTCTGGCTCTAGCTATCCCGCCCCTAACTCCGCCCATCCCGCCCCTAACTCCGCCCAGTTCCGCCCAT
TCTCCGCCCCATGGCTGACTAATTTTTTTTATTTATGCAGAGGCCGAGGCCGCCTCGGCCTCTGAGCTAT
TCCAGAAGTAGTGAGGAGGCTTTTTTGGAGGCCTAGGGACGTACCCAATTCGCCCTATAGTGAGTCGTAT
TACGCGCGCTCACTGGCCGTCGTTTTACAACGTCGTGACTGGGAAAACCCTGGCGTTACCCAACTTAATC
GCCTTGCAGCACATCCCCCTTTCGCCAGCTGGCGTAATAGCGAAGAGGCCCGCACCGATCGCCCTTCCCA
ACAGTTGCGCAGCCTGAATGGCGAATGGG
[124 nt withheld, positions 6260-6383]
C
[91 nt withheld, positions 6385-6475]
A
[49 nt withheld, positions 6477-6525]
CCTTTGACGTTGGAGTCCACGTTCTTT
[37 nt withheld, positions 6553-6589]
ACCCTATCTCGGTCTATTCTTTTGATTTATAAGGGATTTTGCCGATTTCGGCCTATTGGTTAAAAAATGA
GCTGATTTAACAAAAATTTAACGCGAATTTTAACAAAATATTAACGCTTACAATTTAGGTGGCACTTTTC
GGGGAAATGTGCGCGGAACCCCTATTTGTTTATTTTTCTAAATACATTCAAATATGTATCCGCTCATGAG
ACAATAACCCTGATAAATGCTTCAATAATATTGAAAAAGGAAGAGTATGAGTATTCAACATTTCCGTGTC
GCCCTTATTCCCTTTTTTGCGGCATTTTGCCTTCCTGTTTTTGCTCACCCAGAAACGCTGGTGAAAGTAA
AAGATGCTGAAGATCAGTTGGGTGCACGAGTGGGTTACATCGAACTGGATCTCAACAGCGGTAAGATCCT
TGAGAGTTTTCGCCCCGAAGAACGTTTTCCAATGATGAGCACTTTTAAAGTTCTGCTATGTGGCGCGGTA
TTATCCCGTATTGACGCCGGGCAAGAGCAACTCGGTCGCCGCATACACTATTCTCAGAATGACTTGGTTG
AGTACTCACCAGTCACAGAAAAGCATCTTACGGATGGCATGACAGTAAGAGAATTATGCAGTGCTGCCAT
AACCATGAGTGATAACACTGCGGCCAACTTACTTCTGACAACGATCGGAGGACCGAAGGAGCTAACCGCT
TTTTTGCACAACATGGGGGATCATGTAACTCGCCTTGATCGTTGGGAACCGGAGCTGAATGAAGCCATAC
CAAACGACGAGCGTGACACCACGATGCCTGTAGCAATGGCAACAACGTTGCGCAAACTATTAACTGGCGA
ACTACTTACTCTAGCTTCCCGGCAACAATTAATAGACTGGATGGAGGCGGATAAAGTTGCAGGACCACTT
CTGCGCTCGGCCCTTCCGGCTGGCTGGTTTATTGCTGATAAATCTGGAGCCGGTGAGCGTGGGTCTCGCG
GTATCATTGCAGCACTGGGGCCAGATGGTAAGCCCTCCCGTATCGTAGTTATCTACACGACGGGGAGTCA
GGCAACTATGGATGAACGAAATAGACAGATCGCTGAGATAGGTGCCTCACTGATTAAGCATTGGTAACTG
TCAGACCAAGTTTACTCATATATACTTTAGATTGATTTAAAACTTCATTTTTAATTTAAAAGGATCTAGG
TGAAGATCCTTTTTGATAATCTCATGACCAAAATCCCTTAACGTGAGTTTTCGTTCCACTGAGCGTCAGA
CCCCGTAGAAAAGATCAAAGGATCTTCTTGAGATCCTTTTTTTCTGCGCGTAATCTGCTGCTTGCAAACA
AAAAAACCACCGCTACCAGCGGTGGTTTGTTTGCCGGATCAAGAGCTACCAACTCTTTTTCCGAAGGTAA
CTGGCTTCAGCAGAGCGCAGATACCAAATACTGTTCTTCTAGTGTAGCCGTAGTTAGGCCACCACTTCAA
GAACTCTGTAGCACCGCCTACATACCTCGCTCTGCTAATCCTGTTACCAGTGGCTGCTGCCAGTGGCGAT
AAGTCGTGTCTTACCGGGTTGGACTCAAGACGATAGTTACCGGATAAGGCGCAGCGGTCGGGCTGAACGG
GGGGTTCGTGCACACAGCCCAGCTTGGAGCGAACGACCTACACCGAACTGAGATACCTACAGCGTGAGCT
ATGAGAAAGCGCCACGCTTCCCGAAGGGAGAAAGGCGGACAGGTATCCGGTAAGCGGCAGGGTCGGAACA
GGAGAGCGCACGAGGGAGCTTCCAGGGGGAAACGCCTGGTATCTTTATAGTCCTGTCGGGTTTCGCCACC
TCTGACTTGAGCGTCGATTTTTGTGATGCTCGTCAGGGGGGCGGAGCCTATGGAAAAACGCCAGCAACGC
GGCCTTTTTACGGTTCCTGGCCTTTTGCTGGCCTTTTGCTCACATGTTCTTTCCTGCGTTATCCCCTGAT
TCTGTGGATAACCGTATTACCGCCTTTGAGTGAGCTGATACCGCTCGCCGCAGCCGAACGACCGAGCGCA
GCGAGTCAGTGAGCGAGGAAGCGGAAGAGCGCCCAATACGCAAACCGCCTCTCCCCGCGCGTTGGCCGAT
TCATTAATGCAGCTGGCACGACAGGTTTCCCGACTGGAAAGCGGGCAGTGAGCGCAACGCAATTAATGTG
AGTTAGCTCACTCATTAGGCACCCCAGGCTTTACACTTTATGCTTCCGGCTCGTATGTTGTGTGGAATTG
TGAGCGGATAACAATTTCACACAGGAAACAGCTATGACCATGATTACGCCAAGCGCGCAATTAACCCTCA
CTAAAGGGAACAAAAGCTGGAGCTGCAAGC
Features (pLannotate 1.2.2; 34 found; start..end, strand, type, name):
      5..231     +  promoter       RSV promoter: Rous sarcoma virus enhancer/promoter
    232..412     +  LTR            5' LTR (truncated): truncated 5' long terminal repeat (LTR) from HIV-1
    459..584     +  misc_feature   HIV-1 Ψ: packaging signal of human immunodeficiency virus type 1
    568..931     +  CDS            HIV-1 gag (fragment): gag protein from human immunodeficiency virus 1; gag
   1077..1310    +  misc_feature   RRE: The Rev response element (RRE) of HIV-1 allows for Rev-dependent mRNA export from the nucleus to the cytoplasm.
   1687..1713    +  CDS            Rev (fragment): human immunodeficiency virus 1 (HIV-1) Rev protein; rev; enhances nuclear export of unspliced and incompletely spliced viral mRNAs
   1720..1743    +  promoter       SV40 promoter (fragment): SV40 early promoter
   1744..1815    +  promoter       SV40 promoter (fragment): SV40 enhancer and early promoter
   1839..1974    +  rep_origin     SV40 ori: SV40 origin of replication
   2020..2616    +  CDS            PuroR (fragment): puromycin N-acetyltransferase; pac from Streptomyces; confers resistance to puromycin
   2665..2782    +  misc_feature   cPPT/CTS: central polypurine tract and central termination sequence of HIV-1
   2847..2913    +  CDS            small t antigen (fragment): SV40 (simian virus 40) small t antigen
   2920..4098    +  promoter       EF-1α promoter: strong constitutive promoter for human elongation factor EF-1α
   4119..4136    +  protein_bind   attB1 (fragment): mutant version of attB; core recombination site for the Gateway® BP reaction BP Clonase™
   4142..4600    +  CDS            NHP2: NHP2_HUMAN - Also known as NOLA2. Experimental evidence at protein level: Swiss-Prot protein existence level 1. Required for ribosome biogenesis and telomere maintenance. Part of the H/ACA small nucleolar ribonucleoprotein (H/ACA snoRNP) complex, which catalyzes pseudouridylation of rRNA. This involves the isomerization of uridine such that the ribose is subsequently attached to C5, instead of the normal N1. Each rRNA can contain up to 100 pseudouridine ('psi') residues, which may serve to stabilize the conformation of rRNAs. May also be required for correct processing or intranuclear traffick
   4603..4626    -  protein_bind   attB2: mutant version of attB; recombination site for the Gateway® BP reaction BP Clonase™
   4634..4675    +  CDS            V5 tag: epitope tag from simian virus 5
   4691..4744    +  promoter       U6 promoter (fragment): RNA polymerase III promoter for human U6 snRNA
   4786..5374    +  misc_feature   WPRE: woodchuck hepatitis virus posttranscriptional regulatory element
   5425..5444    +  misc_feature   cPPT/CTS (fragment): central polypurine tract and central termination sequence of HIV-1
   5446..5679    +  LTR            3' LTR (ΔU3): self-inactivating 3' long terminal repeat (LTR) from HIV-1
   5757..5878    +  polyA_signal   SV40 poly(A) signal: SV40 polyadenylation signal
   5918..6053    +  rep_origin     SV40 ori: SV40 origin of replication
   6074..6092    -  promoter       T7 promoter: promoter for bacteriophage T7 RNA polymerase
   6100..6255    +  CDS            lacZα (fragment): LacZα fragment of β-galactosidase; lacZ fragment
   6260..6688    +  rep_origin     f1 ori (sequence partly withheld): f1 bacteriophage origin of replication; arrow indicates direction of (+) strand synthesis
   6741..6845    +  promoter       AmpR promoter: bla
   6846..7706    +  CDS            AmpR: β-lactamase; bla; confers resistance to ampicillin, carbenicillin, and related antibiotics
   7877..8465    +  rep_origin     ori: high-copy-number ColE1/pMB1/pBR322/pUC origin of replication
   8648..8740    +  CDS            lacI (fragment): lac repressor; lacI; The lac repressor binds to the lac operator to inhibit transcription in E. coli. This inhibition can be relieved by adding lactose or isopropyl-β-D-thiogalactopyranoside (IPTG).
   8753..8774    +  protein_bind   CAP binding site: CAP binding activates transcription in the presence of cAMP. E. coli catabolite activator protein
   8789..8819    +  promoter       lac promoter: promoter for the E. coli lac operon
   8827..8843    +  protein_bind   lac operator: The lac repressor binds to the lac operator to inhibit transcription in E. coli. This inhibition can be relieved by adding lactose or isopropyl-β-D-thiogalactopyranoside (IPTG). lac repressor encoded by lacI
   8888..8906    +  promoter       T3 promoter: promoter for bacteriophage T3 RNA polymerase
