[The description below was written by a language model from this plasmid's Addgene catalogue record and pLannotate feature annotations shown in this document.]
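Description:
TFORF3346 is a lentiviral mammalian expression plasmid built on the pLX_TRC317 backbone, carrying the human NHP2 open reading frame as one member of a barcoded transcription factor ORF collection. In bacteria it is maintained through a high-copy ColE1/pUC-type origin and selected with ampicillin via the β-lactamase gene. An f1 origin and remnants of a lac/lacZα cloning region with T7 and T3 promoters are also present in the backbone. The depositor notes a risk of recombination during propagation, which is common for plasmids carrying repeated LTR sequences.

The viral portion has a third-generation layout. An RSV promoter drives a truncated HIV-1 5' LTR, followed by the Ψ packaging signal, a gag fragment, the RRE for Rev-dependent export, a cPPT/CTS element, and a self-inactivating ΔU3 3' LTR with a downstream SV40 polyadenylation signal. Within this transfer region, an SV40 early promoter expresses puromycin N-acetyltransferase for selecting transduced cells. A separate EF-1α promoter drives NHP2, which was inserted by Gateway recombination and is flanked by attB1 and attB2 sites, with a C-terminal V5 epitope tag for detection. A WPRE downstream of the cassette enhances transcript stability and expression.

NHP2 is annotated as a component of the H/ACA small nucleolar ribonucleoprotein complex involved in rRNA pseudouridylation, ribosome biogenesis and telomere maintenance. According to the record, each vector in the collection carries a unique 24-bp barcode so that ORFs can be identified in pooled overexpression screens. The barcode is not annotated as a distinct feature in the table, so its position is not stated. The short U6 promoter fragment between the V5 tag and the WPRE is likewise unexplained by the record.
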