Addgene plasmid #144822: TFORF3346
Purpose: Lentiviral vector for overexpressing transcription factor ORFs with unique 24-bp barcodes. Barcodes facilitate identification of transcription factors in pooled screens.
Depositing lab: Feng Zhang. Depositing organization: Broad Institute. Publication: A transcription factor atlas of directed differentiation. Joung J, Ma S, Tay T, Geiger-Schuller KR, Kirchgatterer PC, Verdine VK, Guo B, Arias-Garcia MA, Allen WE, Singh A, Kuksenko O, Abudayyeh OO, Gootenberg JS, Fu Z, Macrae RK, Buenrostro JD, Regev A, Zhang F. Cell. 2023 Jan 5;186(1):209-229.e26. doi: 10.1016/j.cell.2022.11.026. PubMed 36608654.
Backbone
  Vector backbone: pLX_TRC317
  Backbone manufacturer: Broad Institute Genetic Perturbation Platform
  Backbone size w/o insert (bp): 8264
  Vector type: Mammalian Expression, Lentiviral
  Selectable markers: Puromycin
Growth in bacteria
  Bacterial resistance: Ampicillin, 100 μg/mL
  Growth temperature: 37°C
  Growth strain: NEB Stable
  Copy number: High Copy
Gene/Insert
  Gene/Insert name: NHP2
  Species: H. sapiens (human)
  Insert size (bp): 665
  Entrez Gene: NHP2 (a.k.a. DKCB2, NHP2P, NOLA2)
  Promoter: EF1a
  Tag / fusion protein: V5 (C terminal on insert)
  Cloning method: Gateway Cloning
  Sequencing primers: 5′ GGGTGGAGACTGAAGTTAGGCCAG; 3′ CACATAGCGTAAAAGGAGCAACATAG
Resource information
  A portion of this plasmid was derived from a plasmid made by: Broad Institute Genetic Perturbation Platform
Terms and licenses: Academic/Nonprofit Terms; Industry Terms: Not Available to Industry
Depositor comments: NM_017838.3 Please test multiple small colonies in case of plasmid recombination. To make this collection available in a timely manner, a portion of this collection was not fully sequenced by Addgene. If an Addgene verified full plasmid sequence is not available, please contact us prior to placing an order to request the full sequence.
How to cite: TFORF3346 was a gift from Feng Zhang (Addgene plasmid # 144822 ; http://n2t.net/addgene:144822 ; RRID:Addgene_144822)
