>Addgene plasmid #144822 | TFORF3346 | depositor partial sequence | sequence record 286581 | Insert
ATCGATTGATCAACAAGTTTGTACAAAAAAGTTGGCATGACCAAAATAAAGGCAGATCCCGACGGGCCCG
AGGCTCAGGCGGAGGCGTGTTCCGGGGAGCGCACCTACCAGGAGCTGCTGGTCAACCAGAACCCCATCGC
GCAGCCCCTGGCTTCTCGCCGCCTCACGCGGAAGCTCTACAAATGCATCAAGAAAGCGGTGAAGCAGAAG
CAGATTCGGCGCGGGGTGAAAGAGGTTCAGAAATTTGTCAACAAAGGAGAAAAAGGGATCATGGTTTTGG
CAGGAGACACACTGCCCATTGAGGTATACTGCCATCTCCCAGTCATGTGTGAGGACCGAAATTTGCCCTA
TGTCTATATCCCCTCTAAGACGGACCTGGGTGCAGCCGCAGGCTCCAAGCGCCCCACCTGTGTGATAATG
GTCAAGCCCCATGAGGAGTACCAGGAGGCTTACGATGAGTGCCTGGAGGAGGTGCAGTCACTGCCCCTAC
CCCTATGCCCAACTTTCTTGTACAAAGTGGTTGATATCGGTAAGCCTATCCCTAACCCTCTCCTCGGTCT
CGATTCTACGTAGTAATGAACTAGTCCGTAACTTGAAAGTATTTCGATTTCTTGGCTTTATATATCTTGT
GGAAAGGACGATGAGTGATCAGAGTCTTAAAGCCC
