>Addgene plasmid #144822 | TFORF3346 | depositor partial sequence | sequence record 286582 | Barcode
TGAGTGATCAGAGTCTTAAAGCCC
